Addgene plasmid #137699: pGL3 CCR5 HHG Short
Purpose: Encodes region -2761 to -1814 of CCR5 promoter HHG Haplotype fused to firefly luciferase
Depositing lab: Anjali Joshi. Publication: CCR5 promoter activity correlates with HIV disease progression by regulating CCR5 cell surface expression and CD4 T cell apoptosis. Joshi A, Punke EB, Sedano M, Beauchamp B, Patel R, Hossenlopp C, Alozie OK, Gupta J, Mukherjee D, Garg H. Sci Rep. 2017 Mar 22;7(1):232. doi: 10.1038/s41598-017-00192-x. PubMed 28331180.
Backbone
  Vector backbone: pGL-3 Basic Vector
  Backbone manufacturer: Promega
  Vector type: Mammalian Expression, Luciferase
Growth in bacteria
  Bacterial resistance: Ampicillin, 100 μg/mL
  Growth temperature: 37°C
  Growth strain: DH5alpha
  Copy number: High Copy
Gene/Insert
  Gene/Insert name: CCR5 Promoter
  Species: H. sapiens (human)
  Entrez Gene: CCR5 (a.k.a. CC-CKR-5, CCCKR5, CCR-5, CD195, CKR-5, CKR5, CMKBR5, IDDM22)
  Tag / fusion protein: Firefly luciferase (C terminal on backbone)
  Cloning method: Restriction Enzyme; 5′ cloning site KpnI (unknown if destroyed); 3′ cloning site XhoI (unknown if destroyed)
  Sequencing primers: 5′ Unknown
Terms and licenses: Academic/Nonprofit Terms; Industry Terms: Not Available to Industry
Depositor comments: pGL-3 basic vector (Promega) can be used as a control to provide baseline luciferase activity
How to cite: pGL3 CCR5 HHG Short was a gift from Anjali Joshi (Addgene plasmid # 137699 ; http://n2t.net/addgene:137699 ; RRID:Addgene_137699)
