[The description below was written by a language model from this plasmid's Addgene catalogue record and pLannotate feature annotations shown in this document.]
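Description:
pGL3 CCR5 HHG Short is a promoter-reporter plasmid built on the promoterless pGL3-Basic luciferase vector for use in mammalian cells. It carries a human CCR5 promoter fragment spanning positions -2761 to -1814 from the HHG haplotype, cloned between the KpnI and XhoI sites upstream of the firefly luciferase (luc+) coding sequence. The record lists luciferase as a "fusion", but the arrangement is a transcriptional one. Because the backbone supplies no eukaryotic promoter or enhancer of its own, luciferase output depends on the activity of the inserted CCR5 sequence. The promoter insert itself is not annotated in the feature table, but the unannotated gap of roughly a kilobase between the upstream pause site and the luciferase gene is consistent with its position and size.

The annotated elements are those of the standard backbone. A synthetic poly(A) signal and an RNA polymerase II transcriptional pause site sit upstream of the cloning region and limit read-through transcription from the vector that would otherwise raise background. An SV40 poly(A) signal lies just downstream of luciferase to terminate the reporter transcript. Propagation in E. coli relies on a high-copy ColE1/pUC-type origin and ampicillin selection through the β-lactamase gene and its promoter, and an f1 origin allows single-stranded DNA production. The short lacZα, large T antigen and tetracycline-resistance matches are non-functional fragments left over from vector construction.

The plasmid is intended for transfection-based luciferase assays that measure the transcriptional activity of this CCR5 promoter haplotype. The associated work relates such activity to CCR5 surface expression and HIV disease progression. The depositor notes that empty pGL3-Basic serves as the baseline control.
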