Features (pLannotate 1.2.2; 11 found; start..end, strand, type, name):
      5..72      -  CDS            lacZα (fragment): LacZα fragment of β-galactosidase; lacZ fragment
    131..179     +  polyA_signal   poly(A) signal: synthetic polyadenylation signal
    193..284     +  misc_feature   pause site: RNA polymerase II transcriptional pause signal from the human α2 globin gene
   1360..3012    +  CDS            luciferase: firefly luciferase; luc+; enhanced luc+ version of the luciferase gene
   3053..3174    -  polyA_signal   SV40 poly(A) signal: SV40 polyadenylation signal
   3197..3265    -  CDS            large T antigen (fragment): large T antigen from SV40 (simian virus 40)
   3281..3413    +  CDS            TcR (fragment): tetracycline efflux protein; tet; confers resistance to tetracycline
   3593..4181    -  rep_origin     ori: high-copy-number ColE1/pMB1/pBR322/pUC origin of replication
   4352..5212    -  CDS            AmpR: β-lactamase; bla; confers resistance to ampicillin, carbenicillin, and related antibiotics
   5213..5317    -  promoter       AmpR promoter: bla
   5344..5772    +  rep_origin     f1 ori (sequence partly withheld): f1 bacteriophage origin of replication; arrow indicates direction of (+) strand synthesis
>Addgene plasmid #137699 | pGL3 CCR5 HHG Short | addgene full sequence | sequence record 274095 | Addgene NGS Result
GCCATTCGCCATTCAGGCTGCGCAACTGTTGGGAAGGGCGATCGGTGCGGGCCTCTTCGCTATTACGCCA
GCCCAAGCTACCATGATAAGTAAGTAATATTAAGGTACGGGAGGTACTTGGAGCGGCCGCAATAAAATAT
CTTTATTTTCATTACATCTGTGTGTTGGTTTTTTGTGTGAATCGATAGTACTAACATACGCTCTCCATCA
AAACAAAACGAAACAAAACAAACTAGCAAAATAGGCTGTCCCCAGTGCAAGTGCAGGTGCCAGAACATTT
CTCTATCGATAGGTACCCTTCAGATAGATTATATCTGGAGTGAAGGATCCTGCCACCTATGTATCTGGCA
TAGTGTGAGTCCTCATAAATGCTTACTGGTTTGAAGGGCAACAAAATAGTGAACAGAGTGAAAATCCCCA
CTAAGATCCTGGGTCCAGAAAAAGATGGGAAACCTGTTTAGCTCACCCGTGAGCCCATAGTTAAAACTCT
TTAGACAACAGGTTGTTTCCGTTTACAGAGAACAATAATATTGGGTGGTGAGCATCTGTGTGGGGGTTGG
GGTGGGATAGGGGATACGGGGAGAGTGGAGAAAAAGGGGACACAGGGTTAATGTGAAGTCCAGGATCCCC
CTCTACATTTAAAGTTGGTTTAAGTTGGCTTTAATTAATAGCAACTCTTAAGATAATCAGAATTTTCTTA
ACCTTTTAGCCTTACTGTTGAAAAGCCCTGTGATCTTGTACAAATCATTTGCTTCTTGGATAGTAATTTC
TTTTACTAAAATGTGGGCTTTTGACTAGATGAATGTAAATGTTCTTCTAGCTCTGATATCCTTTATTCTT
TATATTTTCTAACAGATTCTGTGTAGTGGGATGAGCAGAGAACAAAAACAAAATAATCCAGTGAGAAAAG
CCCGTAAATAAACCTTCAGACCAGAGATCTATTCTCTAGCTTATTTTAAGCTCAACTTAAAAAGAAGAAC
TGTTCTCTGATTCTTTTCGCCTTCAATACACTTAATGATTTAACTCCACCCTCCTTCAAAAGAAACAGCA
TTTCCTACTTTTATACTGTCTATATGATTGATTTGCACAGCTCATCTGGCCAGAAGAGCTGAGACATCCG
TTCCCCTACAAGAAACTCTCCCCGGTAAGTAACCTCTCAGCTGCTTGGCCTGTTAGTTAGCTTCTGAGAT
GAGTAAAAGACTTTACAGGAAACCCATAGAAGACATTTGGCAAACACCAAGTGCTCATACAATTATCTTA
AAATATAATCTTTAAGATAAGGAAAGGGTCACAGTTTGGAATGCTCGAGATCTGCGATCTAAGTAAGCTT
GGCATTCCGGTACTGTTGGTAAAGCCACCATGGAAGACGCCAAAAACATAAAGAAAGGCCCGGCGCCATT
CTATCCGCTGGAAGATGGAACCGCTGGAGAGCAACTGCATAAGGCTATGAAGAGATACGCCCTGGTTCCT
GGAACAATTGCTTTTACAGATGCACATATCGAGGTGGACATCACTTACGCTGAGTACTTCGAAATGTCCG
TTCGGTTGGCAGAAGCTATGAAACGATATGGGCTGAATACAAATCACAGAATCGTCGTATGCAGTGAAAA
CTCTCTTCAATTCTTTATGCCGGTGTTGGGCGCGTTATTTATCGGAGTTGCAGTTGCGCCCGCGAACGAC
ATTTATAATGAACGTGAATTGCTCAACAGTATGGGCATTTCGCAGCCTACCGTGGTGTTCGTTTCCAAAA
AGGGGTTGCAAAAAATTTTGAACGTGCAAAAAAAGCTCCCAATCATCCAAAAAATTATTATCATGGATTC
TAAAACGGATTACCAGGGATTTCAGTCGATGTACACGTTCGTCACATCTCATCTACCTCCCGGTTTTAAT
GAATACGATTTTGTGCCAGAGTCCTTCGATAGGGACAAGACAATTGCACTGATCATGAACTCCTCTGGAT
CTACTGGTCTGCCTAAAGGTGTCGCTCTGCCTCATAGAACTGCCTGCGTGAGATTCTCGCATGCCAGAGA
TCCTATTTTTGGCAATCAAATCATTCCGGATACTGCGATTTTAAGTGTTGTTCCATTCCATCACGGTTTT
GGAATGTTTACTACACTCGGATATTTGATATGTGGATTTCGAGTCGTCTTAATGTATAGATTTGAAGAAG
AGCTGTTTCTGAGGAGCCTTCAGGATTACAAGATTCAAAGTGCGCTGCTGGTGCCAACCCTATTCTCCTT
CTTCGCCAAAAGCACTCTGATTGACAAATACGATTTATCTAATTTACACGAAATTGCTTCTGGTGGCGCT
CCCCTCTCTAAGGAAGTCGGGGAAGCGGTTGCCAAGAGGTTCCATCTGCCAGGTATCAGGCAAGGATATG
GGCTCACTGAGACTACATCAGCTATTCTGATTACACCCGAGGGGGATGATAAACCGGGCGCGGTCGGTAA
AGTTGTTCCATTTTTTGAAGCGAAGGTTGTGGATCTGGATACCGGGAAAACGCTGGGCGTTAATCAAAGA
GGCGAACTGTGTGTGAGAGGTCCTATGATTATGTCCGGTTATGTAAACAATCCGGAAGCGACCAACGCCT
TGATTGACAAGGATGGATGGCTACATTCTGGAGACATAGCTTACTGGGACGAAGACGAACACTTCTTCAT
CGTTGACCGCCTGAAGTCTCTGATTAAGTACAAAGGCTATCAGGTGGCTCCCGCTGAATTGGAATCCATC
TTGCTCCAACACCCCAACATCTTCGACGCAGGTGTCGCAGGTCTTCCCGACGATGACGCCGGTGAACTTC
CCGCCGCCGTTGTTGTTTTGGAGCACGGAAAGACGATGACGGAAAAAGAGATCGTGGATTACGTCGCCAG
TCAAGTAACAACCGCGAAAAAGTTGCGCGGAGGAGTTGTGTTTGTGGACGAAGTACCGAAAGGTCTTACC
GGAAAACTCGACGCAAGAAAAATCAGAGAGATCCTCATAAAGGCCAAGAAGGGCGGAAAGATCGCCGTGT
AATTCTAGAGTCGGGGCGGCCGGCCGCTTCGAGCAGACATGATAAGATACATTGATGAGTTTGGACAAAC
CACAACTAGAATGCAGTGAAAAAAATGCTTTATTTGTGAAATTTGTGATGCTATTGCTTTATTTGTAACC
ATTATAAGCTGCAATAAACAAGTTAACAACAACAATTGCATTCATTTTATGTTTCAGGTTCAGGGGGAGG
TGTGGGAGGTTTTTTAAAGCAAGTAAAACCTCTACAAATGTGGTAAAATCGATAAGGATCCGTCGACCGA
TGCCCTTGAGAGCCTTCAACCCAGTCAGCTCCTTCCGGTGGGCGCGGGGCATGACTATCGTCGCCGCACT
TATGACTGTCTTCTTTATCATGCAACTCGTAGGACAGGTGCCGGCAGCGCTCTTCCGCTTCCTCGCTCAC
TGACTCGCTGCGCTCGGTCGTTCGGCTGCGGCGAGCGGTATCAGCTCACTCAAAGGCGGTAATACGGTTA
TCCACAGAATCAGGGGATAACGCAGGAAAGAACATGTGAGCAAAAGGCCAGCAAAAGGCCAGGAACCGTA
AAAAGGCCGCGTTGCTGGCGTTTTTCCATAGGCTCCGCCCCCCTGACGAGCATCACAAAAATCGACGCTC
AAGTCAGAGGTGGCGAAACCCGACAGGACTATAAAGATACCAGGCGTTTCCCCCTGGAAGCTCCCTCGTG
CGCTCTCCTGTTCCGACCCTGCCGCTTACCGGATACCTGTCCGCCTTTCTCCCTTCGGGAAGCGTGGCGC
TTTCTCATAGCTCACGCTGTAGGTATCTCAGTTCGGTGTAGGTCGTTCGCTCCAAGCTGGGCTGTGTGCA
CGAACCCCCCGTTCAGCCCGACCGCTGCGCCTTATCCGGTAACTATCGTCTTGAGTCCAACCCGGTAAGA
CACGACTTATCGCCACTGGCAGCAGCCACTGGTAACAGGATTAGCAGAGCGAGGTATGTAGGCGGTGCTA
CAGAGTTCTTGAAGTGGTGGCCTAACTACGGCTACACTAGAAGAACAGTATTTGGTATCTGCGCTCTGCT
GAAGCCAGTTACCTTCGGAAAAAGAGTTGGTAGCTCTTGATCCGGCAAACAAACCACCGCTGGTAGCGGT
GGTTTTTTTGTTTGCAAGCAGCAGATTACGCGCAGAAAAAAAGGATCTCAAGAAGATCCTTTGATCTTTT
CTACGGGGTCTGACGCTCAGTGGAACGAAAACTCACGTTAAGGGATTTTGGTCATGAGATTATCAAAAAG
GATCTTCACCTAGATCCTTTTAAATTAAAAATGAAGTTTTAAATCAATCTAAAGTATATATGAGTAAACT
TGGTCTGACAGTTACCAATGCTTAATCAGTGAGGCACCTATCTCAGCGATCTGTCTATTTCGTTCATCCA
TAGTTGCCTGACTCCCCGTCGTGTAGATAACTACGATACGGGAGGGCTTACCATCTGGCCCCAGTGCTGC
AATGATACCGCGAGACCCACGCTCACCGGCTCCAGATTTATCAGCAATAAACCAGCCAGCCGGAAGGGCC
GAGCGCAGAAGTGGTCCTGCAACTTTATCCGCCTCCATCCAGTCTATTAATTGTTGCCGGGAAGCTAGAG
TAAGTAGTTCGCCAGTTAATAGTTTGCGCAACGTTGTTGCCATTGCTACAGGCATCGTGGTGTCACGCTC
GTCGTTTGGTATGGCTTCATTCAGCTCCGGTTCCCAACGATCAAGGCGAGTTACATGATCCCCCATGTTG
TGCAAAAAAGCGGTTAGCTCCTTCGGTCCTCCGATCGTTGTCAGAAGTAAGTTGGCCGCAGTGTTATCAC
TCATGGTTATGGCAGCACTGCATAATTCTCTTACTGTCATGCCATCCGTAAGATGCTTTTCTGTGACTGG
TGAGTACTCAACCAAGTCATTCTGAGAATAGTGTATGCGGCGACCGAGTTGCTCTTGCCCGGCGTCAATA
CGGGATAATACCGCGCCACATAGCAGAACTTTAAAAGTGCTCATCATTGGAAAACGTTCTTCGGGGCGAA
AACTCTCAAGGATCTTACCGCTGTTGAGATCCAGTTCGATGTAACCCACTCGTGCACCCAACTGATCTTC
AGCATCTTTTACTTTCACCAGCGTTTCTGGGTGAGCAAAAACAGGAAGGCAAAATGCCGCAAAAAAGGGA
ATAAGGGCGACACGGAAATGTTGAATACTCATACTCTTCCTTTTTCAATATTATTGAAGCATTTATCAGG
GTTATTGTCTCATGAGCGGATACATATTTGAATGTATTTAGAAAAATAAACAAATAGGGGTTCCGCGCAC
ATTTCCCCGAAAAGTGCCACCTG
[124 nt withheld, positions 5344-5467]
C
[91 nt withheld, positions 5469-5559]
A
[49 nt withheld, positions 5561-5609]
CCTTTGACGTTGGAGTCCACGTTCTTT
[37 nt withheld, positions 5637-5673]
ACCCTATCTCGGTCTATTCTTTTGATTTATAAGGGATTTTGCCGATTTCGGCCTATTGGTTAAAAAATGA
GCTGATTTAACAAAAATTTAACGCGAATTTTAACAAAATATTAACGCTTACAATTT
